Addgene plasmid #243684: pJL96
Purpose: Stably expresses cytosolic LOV-BirA
Depositing lab: Jonathan Weissman. Depositing organization: Whitehead Institute for Biomedical Research. Publication: Proximity-specific ribosome profiling reveals the logic of localized mitochondrial translation. Luo J, Khandwala S, Hu J, Lee SY, Hickey KL, Levine ZG, Harper JW, Ting AY, Weissman JS. Cell. 2025 Aug 25:S0092-8674(25)00916-X. doi: 10.1016/j.cell.2025.08.002. PubMed 40876456.
Backbone
  Vector backbone: pAG26
  Backbone manufacturer: Weissman Lab
  Vector type: Lentiviral
Growth in bacteria
  Bacterial resistance: Ampicillin, 100 μg/mL
  Growth temperature: 37°C
  Growth strain: NEB Stable
  Copy number: High Copy
Gene/Insert
  Gene/Insert name: LOV-BirA-GFP
  Promoter: EF1a
  Tag / fusion protein: 3xFLAG (N terminal on insert)
  Cloning method: Gibson Cloning
Terms and licenses: Academic/Nonprofit Terms; Industry Terms: Not Available to Industry
How to cite: pJL96 was a gift from Jonathan Weissman (Addgene plasmid # 243684 ; http://n2t.net/addgene:243684 ; RRID:Addgene_243684)
