[The description below was written by a language model from this plasmid's Addgene catalogue record and pLannotate feature annotations shown in this document.]
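Description:
pJL96 is a 12,480-nt lentiviral transfer plasmid built on the pAG26 backbone for stable expression of a cytosolic LOV-BirA fusion in transduced cells. In bacteria it replicates from a high-copy ColE1/pUC-type origin and is selected with ampicillin through the AmpR (β-lactamase) cassette. The plasmid portion outside the LTRs also carries remnants typical of older HIV-based vector backbones. These include an SV40 promoter followed by gpt fragments, SV40 small t and large T fragments with a poly(A) signal, and short tetracycline-resistance, bom, rop and lacI fragments. The record assigns no function to any of these.

The viral portion runs from a truncated HIV-1 5' LTR through the Ψ packaging signal with a partial gag sequence, the Rev response element and the cPPT/CTS, and ends in a ΔU3 self-inactivating 3' LTR. This lets the genome be packaged and integrated when helper functions are supplied in trans, while the LTR promoter is disabled after integration. Between these elements, the human EF-1α promoter drives a single open reading frame that begins with an N-terminal 3xFLAG tag. BirA, the E. coli biotin protein ligase, is annotated as two fragments flanking a segment that the automated tool labels miniSOG. miniSOG is itself derived from a plant LOV domain, so this segment most likely corresponds to the LOV domain named in the insert, placed within BirA. Superfolder GFP follows at the C terminus, and a WPRE downstream enhances transcript expression.

No targeting signal is annotated, in keeping with the stated cytosolic localisation. No mammalian drug-selection marker is evident, so GFP is the only apparent handle for identifying transduced cells. The associated publication concerns proximity-specific ribosome profiling, but the record does not detail how this construct was used in that work.
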