Features (pLannotate 1.2.2; 36 found; start..end, strand, type, name):
     21..89      +  CDS            nef (fragment): NEF_HV1Z2 - Experimental evidence at protein level: Swiss-Prot protein existence level 1. Extracellular Nef protein targets CD4(+) T-lymphocytes for apoptosis by interacting with CXCR4 surface receptors. From Human immunodeficiency virus type 1 group M subtype D (isolate Z2/CDC-Z34) (HIV-1).
     91..324     +  LTR            3' LTR (ΔU3): self-inactivating 3' long terminal repeat (LTR) from HIV-1
    349..367     -  promoter       SP6 promoter: promoter for bacteriophage SP6 RNA polymerase
    595..874     +  CDS            TcR (fragment): tetracycline efflux protein; tet; confers resistance to tetracycline
    875..923     -  misc_feature   bom (fragment): basis of mobility region from pBR322
   1025..1060    -  CDS            rop (fragment): Rop protein, which maintains plasmids at low copy number; rop
   1155..1259    +  promoter       AmpR promoter: bla
   1260..2120    +  CDS            AmpR: β-lactamase; bla; confers resistance to ampicillin, carbenicillin, and related antibiotics
   2291..2879    +  rep_origin     ori: high-copy-number ColE1/pMB1/pBR322/pUC origin of replication
   3062..3118    +  CDS            lacI (fragment): lac repressor; lacI; The lac repressor binds to the lac operator to inhibit transcription in E. coli. This inhibition can be relieved by adding lactose or isopropyl-β-D-thiogalactopyranoside (IPTG).
   3125..3454    +  promoter       SV40 promoter: SV40 enhancer and early promoter
   3654..3773    +  CDS            gpt (fragment): XGPT_ECOLI - Also known as gpp, gxu. Experimental evidence at protein level: Swiss-Prot protein existence level 1. Purine salvage pathway enzyme that catalyzes the transfer of the ribosyl-5-phosphate group from 5-phospho-alpha-D-ribose 1- diphosphate (PRPP) to the N9 position of the 6-oxopurines guanine and xanthine to form the corresponding ribonucleotides GMP (guanosine 5'- monophosphate) and XMP (xanthosine 5'-monophosphate), with the release of PPi. To a lesser extent, also acts on hypoxanthine (PubMed:9100006, PubMed:3886014). Does not ribophosphorylate adenine (PubMed:3886014). From Esch
   3773..4108    +  CDS            gpt (fragment): XGPT_ECOLI - Also known as gpp, gxu. Experimental evidence at protein level: Swiss-Prot protein existence level 1. Purine salvage pathway enzyme that catalyzes the transfer of the ribosyl-5-phosphate group from 5-phospho-alpha-D-ribose 1- diphosphate (PRPP) to the N9 position of the 6-oxopurines guanine and xanthine to form the corresponding ribonucleotides GMP (guanosine 5'- monophosphate) and XMP (xanthosine 5'-monophosphate), with the release of PPi. To a lesser extent, also acts on hypoxanthine (PubMed:9100006, PubMed:3886014). Does not ribophosphorylate adenine (PubMed:3886014). From Esch
   4203..4508    +  CDS            frsA (fragment): FRSA_ECOLI - Also known as yafA. Experimental evidence at protein level: Swiss-Prot protein existence level 1. Catalyzes the hydrolysis of esters (PubMed:15808744). Displays esterase activity toward pNP-butyrate (PubMed:15808744). May stimulate mixed-acid fermentation by acting as a fermentation/respiration switch that down-regulates respiration and up- regulates fermentation rates (PubMed:15169777). From Escherichia coli (strain K12).
   4512..4586    +  CDS            small t antigen (fragment): SV40 (simian virus 40) small t antigen
   4588..4653    +  intron         small t intron: SV40 (simian virus 40) small t antigen intron
   4783..4803    +  CDS            SV40 NLS: nuclear localization signal of SV40 (simian virus 40) large T antigen
   5122..5205    +  CDS            large T antigen (fragment): large T antigen from SV40 (simian virus 40)
   5228..5362    +  polyA_signal   SV40 poly(A) signal: SV40 polyadenylation signal
   5529..5858    +  CDS            nef (fragment): NEF_HV1BR - Experimental evidence at protein level: Swiss-Prot protein existence level 1. Extracellular Nef protein targets CD4(+) T-lymphocytes for apoptosis by interacting with CXCR4 surface receptors (PubMed:14990729). From Human immunodeficiency virus type 1 group M subtype B (isolate BRU/LAI) (HIV-1).
   5906..6163    +  LTR            5' LTR (truncated): truncated 5' long terminal repeat (LTR) from HIV-1
   6210..6335    +  misc_feature   HIV-1 Ψ: packaging signal of human immunodeficiency virus type 1
   6319..6657    +  CDS            HIV-1 gag (fragment): gag protein from human immunodeficiency virus 1; gag
   6832..7065    +  misc_feature   RRE: The Rev response element (RRE) of HIV-1 allows for Rev-dependent mRNA export from the nucleus to the cytoplasm.
   7442..7542    +  CDS            Rev (fragment): human immunodeficiency virus 1 (HIV-1) Rev protein; rev; enhances nuclear export of unspliced and incompletely spliced viral mRNAs
   7579..7696    +  misc_feature   cPPT/CTS: central polypurine tract and central termination sequence of HIV-1
   7733..7756    -  misc_feature   MCS (fragment): pBluescript multiple cloning site
   8428..9606    +  promoter       EF-1α promoter: strong constitutive promoter for human elongation factor EF-1α
   9661..9726    +  CDS            3xFLAG: three tandem FLAG® epitope tags, followed by an enterokinase cleavage site
   9730..9959    +  CDS            BirA (fragment): E. coli biotin protein ligase; birA
   9985..10302   +  CDS            miniSOG: miniSOG is a basic (constitutively fluorescent) cyan fluorescent protein published in 2011, derived from Arabidopsis thaliana. It requires the cofactor flavin for fluorescence.
  10374..11097   +  CDS            BirA (fragment): E. coli biotin protein ligase; birA
  11107..11817   +  CDS            Superfolder GFP: Superfolder GFP is a basic (constitutively fluorescent) green fluorescent protein published in 2005, derived from Aequorea victoria. It is reported to be a very rapidly-maturing weak dimer.
  11855..11873   +  misc_feature   MCS (fragment): pBluescript multiple cloning site
  11873..12461   +  misc_feature   WPRE: woodchuck hepatitis virus posttranscriptional regulatory element
  12462..4       +  misc_feature   MCS (fragment) (across the origin): pBluescript multiple cloning site
>Addgene plasmid #243684 | pJL96 | addgene full sequence | sequence record 496240 | Addgene NGS Result
AGGGAATTAATTCGAGCTCGGTACCTTTAAGACCAATGACTTACAAGGCAGCTGTAGATCTTAGCCACTT
TTTAAAAGAAAAGGGGGGACTGGAAGGGCTAATTCACTCCCAACGAAGACAAGATCTGCTTTTTGCTTGT
ACTGGGTCTCTCTGGTTAGACCAGATCTGAGCCTGGGAGCTCTCTGGCTAACTAGGGAACCCACTGCTTA
AGCCTCAATAAAGCTTGCCTTGAGTGCTTCAAGTAGTGTGTGCCCGTCTGTTGTGTGACTCTGGTAACTA
GAGATCCCTCAGACCCTTTTAGTCAGTGTGGAAAATCTCTAGCAGCATCTAGAATTAATTCCGTGTATTC
TATAGTGTCACCTAAATCGTATGTGTATGATACATAAGGTTATGTATTAATTGTAGCCGCGTTCTAACGA
CAATATGTACAAGCCTAATTGTGTAGCATCTGGCTTACTGAAGCAGACCCTATCATCTCTCTCGTAAACT
GCCGTCAGAGTCGGTTTGGTTGGACGAACCTTCTGAGTTTCTGGTAACGCCGTCCCGCACCCGGAAATGG
TCAGCGAACCAATCAGCAGGGTCATCGCTAGCCAGATCCTCTACGCCGGACGCATCGTGGCCGGCATCAC
CGGCGCCACAGGTGCGGTTGCTGGCGCCTATATCGCCGACATCACCGATGGGGAAGATCGGGCTCGCCAC
TTCGGGCTCATGAGCGCTTGTTTCGGCGTGGGTATGGTGGCAGGCCCCGTGGCCGGGGGACTGTTGGGCG
CCATCTCCTTGCATGCACCATTCCTTGCGGCGGCGGTGCTCAACGGCCTCAACCTACTACTGGGCTGCTT
CCTAATGCAGGAGTCGCATAAGGGAGAGCGTCGAATGGTGCACTCTCAGTACAATCTGCTCTGATGCCGC
ATAGTTAAGCCAGCCCCGACACCCGCCAACACCCGCTGACGCGCCCTGACGGGCTTGTCTGCTCCCGGCA
TCCGCTTACAGACAAGCTGTGACCGTCTCCGGGAGCTGCATGTGTCAGAGGTTTTCACCGTCATCACCGA
AACGCGCGAGACGAAAGGGCCTCGTGATACGCCTATTTTTATAGGTTAATGTCATGATAATAATGGTTTC
TTAGACGTCAGGTGGCACTTTTCGGGGAAATGTGCGCGGAACCCCTATTTGTTTATTTTTCTAAATACAT
TCAAATATGTATCCGCTCATGAGACAATAACCCTGATAAATGCTTCAATAATATTGAAAAAGGAAGAGTA
TGAGTATTCAACATTTCCGTGTCGCCCTTATTCCCTTTTTTGCGGCATTTTGCCTTCCTGTTTTTGCTCA
CCCAGAAACGCTGGTGAAAGTAAAAGATGCTGAAGATCAGTTGGGTGCACGAGTGGGTTACATCGAACTG
GATCTCAACAGCGGTAAGATCCTTGAGAGTTTTCGCCCCGAAGAACGTTTTCCAATGATGAGCACTTTTA
AAGTTCTGCTATGTGGCGCGGTATTATCCCGTATTGACGCCGGGCAAGAGCAACTCGGTCGCCGCATACA
CTATTCTCAGAATGACTTGGTTGAGTACTCACCAGTCACAGAAAAGCATCTTACGGATGGCATGACAGTA
AGAGAATTATGCAGTGCTGCCATAACCATGAGTGATAACACTGCGGCCAACTTACTTCTGACAACGATCG
GAGGACCGAAGGAGCTAACCGCTTTTTTGCACAACATGGGGGATCATGTAACTCGCCTTGATCGTTGGGA
ACCGGAGCTGAATGAAGCCATACCAAACGACGAGCGTGACACCACGATGCCTGTAGCAATGGCAACAACG
TTGCGCAAACTATTAACTGGCGAACTACTTACTCTAGCTTCCCGGCAACAATTAATAGACTGGATGGAGG
CGGATAAAGTTGCAGGACCACTTCTGCGCTCGGCCCTTCCGGCTGGCTGGTTTATTGCTGATAAATCTGG
AGCCGGTGAGCGTGGGTCTCGCGGTATCATTGCAGCACTGGGGCCAGATGGTAAGCCCTCCCGTATCGTA
GTTATCTACACGACGGGGAGTCAGGCAACTATGGATGAACGAAATAGACAGATCGCTGAGATAGGTGCCT
CACTGATTAAGCATTGGTAACTGTCAGACCAAGTTTACTCATATATACTTTAGATTGATTTAAAACTTCA
TTTTTAATTTAAAAGGATCTAGGTGAAGATCCTTTTTGATAATCTCATGACCAAAATCCCTTAACGTGAG
TTTTCGTTCCACTGAGCGTCAGACCCCGTAGAAAAGATCAAAGGATCTTCTTGAGATCCTTTTTTTCTGC
GCGTAATCTGCTGCTTGCAAACAAAAAAACCACCGCTACCAGCGGTGGTTTGTTTGCCGGATCAAGAGCT
ACCAACTCTTTTTCCGAAGGTAACTGGCTTCAGCAGAGCGCAGATACCAAATACTGTTCTTCTAGTGTAG
CCGTAGTTAGGCCACCACTTCAAGAACTCTGTAGCACCGCCTACATACCTCGCTCTGCTAATCCTGTTAC
CAGTGGCTGCTGCCAGTGGCGATAAGTCGTGTCTTACCGGGTTGGACTCAAGACGATAGTTACCGGATAA
GGCGCAGCGGTCGGGCTGAACGGGGGGTTCGTGCACACAGCCCAGCTTGGAGCGAACGACCTACACCGAA
CTGAGATACCTACAGCGTGAGCTATGAGAAAGCGCCACGCTTCCCGAAGGGAGAAAGGCGGACAGGTATC
CGGTAAGCGGCAGGGTCGGAACAGGAGAGCGCACGAGGGAGCTTCCAGGGGGAAACGCCTGGTATCTTTA
TAGTCCTGTCGGGTTTCGCCACCTCTGACTTGAGCGTCGATTTTTGTGATGCTCGTCAGGGGGGCGGAGC
CTATGGAAAAACGCCAGCAACGCGGCCTTTTTACGGTTCCTGGCCTTTTGCTGGCCTTTTGCTCACATGT
TCTTTCCTGCGTTATCCCCTGATTCTGTGGATAACCGTATTACCGCCTTTGAGTGAGCTGATACCGCTCG
CCGCAGCCGAACGACCGAGCGCAGCGAGTCAGTGAGCGAGGAAGCGGAAGAGCGCCCAATACGCAAACCG
CCTCTCCCCGCGCGTTGGCCGATTCATTAATGCAGCTGTGGAATGTGTGTCAGTTAGGGTGTGGAAAGTC
CCCAGGCTCCCCAGCAGGCAGAAGTATGCAAAGCATGCATCTCAATTAGTCAGCAACCAGGTGTGGAAAG
TCCCCAGGCTCCCCAGCAGGCAGAAGTATGCAAAGCATGCATCTCAATTAGTCAGCAACCATAGTCCCGC
CCCTAACTCCGCCCATCCCGCCCCTAACTCCGCCCAGTTCCGCCCATTCTCCGCCCCATGGCTGACTAAT
TTTTTTTATTTATGCAGAGGCCGAGGCCGCCTCGGCCTCTGAGCTATTCCAGAAGTAGTGAGGAGGCTTT
TTTGGAGGCCTAGGCTTTTGCAAAAAGCTTGGACACAAGACAGGCTTGCGAGATATGTTTGAGAATACCA
CTTTATCCCGCGTCAGGGAGAGGCAGTGCGTAAAAAGACGCGGACTCATGTGAAATACTGGTTTTTAGTG
CGCCAGATCTCTATAATCTCGCGCAACCTATTTTCCCCTCGAACACTTTTTAAGCCGTAGATAAACAGGC
TGGGACACTTCACATGAGCGAAAAATACATCGTCACCTGGGACATGTTGCAGATCCATGCACGTAAACTC
GCAAGCCGACTGATGCCTTCTGAACAATGGAAAGGCATTATTGCCGTAAGCCGTGGCGGTCTGTACCGGG
TGCGTTACTGGCGCGTGAACTGGGTATTCGTCATGTCGATACCGTTTGTATTTCCAGCTACGATCACGAC
AACCAGCGCGAGCTTAAAGTGCTGAAACGCGCAGAAGGCGATGGCGAAGGCTTCATCGTTATTGATGACC
TGGTGGATACCGGTGGTACTGCGGTTGCGATTCGTGAAATGTATCCAAAAGCGCACTTTGTCACCATCTT
CGCAAAACCGGCTGGTCGTCCGCTGGTTGATGACTATGTTGTTGATATCCCGCAAGATACCTGGATTGAA
CAGCCGTGGGATATGGGCGTCGTATTCGTCCCGCCAATCTCCGGTCGCTAATCTTTTCAACGCCTGGCAC
TGCCGGGCGTTGTTCTTTTTAACTTCAGGCGGGTTACAATAGTTTCCAGTAAGTATTCTGGAGGCTGCAT
CCATGACACAGGCAAACCTGAGCGAAACCCTGTTCAAACCCCGCTTTAAACATCCTGAAACCTCGACGCT
AGTCCGCCGCTTTAATCACGGCGCACAACCGCCTGTGCAGTCGGCCCTTGATGGTAAAACCATCCCTCAC
TGGTATCGCATGATTAACCGTCTGATGTGGATCTGGCGCGGCATTGACCCACGCGAAATCCTCGACGTCC
AGGCACGTATTGTGATGAGCGATGCCGAACGTACCGACGATGATTTATACGATACGGTGATTGGCTACCG
TGGCGGCAACTGGATTTATGAGTGGGCCCCGGATCTTTGTGAAGGAACCTTACTTCTGTGGTGTGACATA
ATTGGACAAACTACCTACAGAGATTTAAAGCTCTAAGGTAAATATAAAATTTTTAAGTGTATAATGTGTT
AAACTACTGATTCTAATTGTTTGTGTATTTTAGATTCCAACCTATGGAACTGATGAATGGGAGCAGTGGT
GGAATGCCTTTAATGAGGAAAACCTGTTTTGCTCAGAAGAAATGCCATCTAGTGATGATGAGGCTACTGC
TGACTCTCAACATTCTACTCCTCCAAAAAAGAAGAGAAAGGTAGAAGACCCCAAGGACTTTCCTTCAGAA
TTGCTAAGTTTTTTGAGTCATGCTGTGTTTAGTAATAGAACTCTTGCTTGCTTTGCTATTTACACCACAA
AGGAAAAAGCTGCACTGCTATACAAGAAAATTATGGAAAAATATTCTGTAACCTTTATAAGTAGGCATAA
CAGTTATAATCATAACATACTGTTTTTTCTTACTCCACACAGGCATAGAGTGTCTGCTATTAATAACTAT
GCTCAAAAATTGTGTACCTTTAGCTTTTTAATTTGTAAAGGGGTTAATAAGGAATATTTGATGTATAGTG
CCTTGACTAGAGATCATAATCAGCCATACCACATTTGTAGAGGTTTTACTTGCTTTAAAAAACCTCCCAC
ACCTCCCCCTGAACCTGAAACATAAAATGAATGCAATTGTTGTTGTTAACTTGTTTATTGCAGCTTATAA
TGGTTACAAATAAAGCAATAGCATCACAAATTTCACAAATAAAGCATTTTTTTCACTGCATTCTAGTTGT
GGTTTGTCCAAACTCATCAATGTATCTTATCATGTCTGGATCAACTGGATAACTCAAGCTAACCAAAATC
ATCCCAAACTTCCCACCCCATACCCTATTACCACTGCCAATTACCTGTGGTTTCATTTACTCTAAACCTG
TGATTCCTCTGAATTATTTTCATTTTAAAGAAATTGTATTTGTTAAATATGTACTACAAACTTAGTAGTT
GGAAGGGCTAATTCACTCCCAAAGAAGACAAGATATCCTTGATCTGTGGATCTACCACACACAAGGCTAC
TTCCCTGATTAGCAGAACTACACACCAGGGCCAGGGGTCAGATATCCACTGACCTTTGGATGGTGCTACA
AGCTAGTACCAGTTGAGCCAGATAAGGTAGAAGAGGCCAATAAAGGAGAGAACACCAGCTTGTTACACCC
TGTGAGCCTGCATGGGATGGATGACCCGGAGAGAGAAGTGTTAGAGTGGAGGTTTGACAGCCGCCTAGCA
TTTCATCACGTGGCCCGAGAGCTGCATCCGGAGTACTTCAAGAACTGCTGATATCGAGCTTGCTACAAGG
GACTTTCCGCTGGGGACTTTCCAGGGAGGCGTGGCCTGGGCGGGACTGGGGAGTGGCGAGCCCTCAGATC
CTGCATATAAGCAGCTGCTTTTTGCCTGTACTGGGTCTCTCTGGTTAGACCAGATCTGAGCCTGGGAGCT
CTCTGGCTAACTAGGGAACCCACTGCTTAAGCCTCAATAAAGCTTGCCTTGAGTGCTTCAAGTAGTGTGT
GCCCGTCTGTTGTGTGACTCTGGTAACTAGAGATCCCTCAGACCCTTTTAGTCAGTGTGGAAAATCTCTA
GCAGTGGCGCCCGAACAGGGACTTGAAAGCGAAAGGGAAACCAGAGGAGCTCTCTCGACGCAGGACTCGG
CTTGCTGAAGCGCGCACGGCAAGAGGCGAGGGGCGGCGACTGGTGAGTACGCCAAAAATTTTGACTAGCG
GAGGCTAGAAGGAGAGAGATGGGTGCGAGAGCGTCAGTATTAAGCGGGGGAGAATTAGATCGCGATGGGA
AAAAATTCGGTTAAGGCCAGGGGGAAAGAAAAAATATAAATTAAAACATATAGTATGGGCAAGCAGGGAG
CTAGAACGATTCGCAGTTAATCCTGGCCTGTTAGAAACATCAGAAGGCTGTAGACAAATACTGGGACAGC
TACAACCATCCCTTCAGACAGGATCAGAAGAACTTAGATCATTATATAATACAGTAGCAACCCTCTATTG
TGTGCATCAAAGGATAGAGATAAAAGACACCAAGGAAGCTTTAGACAAGATAGAGGAAGAGCAAAACAAA
AGTAAGACCACCGCACAGCAAGCGGCCGGCCGCTGATCTTCAGACCTGGAGGAGGAGATATGAGGGACAA
TTGGAGAAGTGAATTATATAAATATAAAGTAGTAAAAATTGAACCATTAGGAGTAGCACCCACCAAGGCA
AAGAGAAGAGTGGTGCAGAGAGAAAAAAGAGCAGTGGGAATAGGAGCTTTGTTCCTTGGGTTCTTGGGAG
CAGCAGGAAGCACTATGGGCGCAGCGTCAATGACGCTGACGGTACAGGCCAGACAATTATTGTCTGGTAT
AGTGCAGCAGCAGAACAATTTGCTGAGGGCTATTGAGGCGCAACAGCATCTGTTGCAACTCACAGTCTGG
GGCATCAAGCAGCTCCAGGCAAGAATCCTGGCTGTGGAAAGATACCTAAAGGATCAACAGCTCCTGGGGA
TTTGGGGTTGCTCTGGAAAACTCATTTGCACCACTGCTGTGCCTTGGAATGCTAGTTGGAGTAATAAATC
TCTGGAACAGATTTGGAATCACACGACCTGGATGGAGTGGGACAGAGAAATTAACAATTACACAAGCTTA
ATACACTCCTTAATTGAAGAATCGCAAAACCAGCAAGAAAAGAATGAACAAGAATTATTGGAATTAGATA
AATGGGCAAGTTTGTGGAATTGGTTTAACATAACAAATTGGCTGTGGTATATAAAATTATTCATAATGAT
AGTAGGAGGCTTGGTAGGTTTAAGAATAGTTTTTGCTGTACTTTCTATAGTGAATAGAGTTAGGCAGGGA
TATTCACCATTATCGTTTCAGACCCACCTCCCAACCCCGAGGGGACCCGACAGGCCCGAAGGAATAGAAG
AAGAAGGTGGAGAGAGAGACAGAGACAGATCCATTCGATTAGTGAACGGATCTCGACGGTATCGCCAAAT
GGCAGTATTCATCCACAATTTTAAAAGAAAAGGGGGGATTGGGGGGTACAGTGCAGGGGAAAGAATAGTA
GACATAATAGCAACAGACATACAAACTAAAGAATTACAAAAACAAATTACAAAAATTCAAAATTTTCGGG
TTTATTACAGGGACAGCAGAGATCCAGTTTGGATCGATAAGCTTGATATCGAATTCGGGAGGTGGTCCCT
GCAGTTACGCCAATGATAACCCCCGCCAGAAAAATCTTAGTAGCCTTCCCTTTTTGTTTTCCGTGCCCCA
ACTCGGCGGATTGACTCGGCCCCTTCCGGAAACACCCGAATCAACTTCTAGTCAAATTATTGTTCACGCC
GCAATGACCCACCCCTGGCCCGCGTCTGTGGAACTGACCCCTGGTGTACAGGAGAGTTCGCTGCTGAAAG
TGGTCCCAAAGGGGTACTAGTTTTTAAGCTCCCAACTCCCCCTCCCCCAGCGTCTGGAGGATTCCACACC
CTCGCACCGCAGGGGCGAGGAAGTGGGCGGAGTCCGGTTTTGGCGCCAGCCGCTGAGGCTGCCAAGCAGA
AAAGCCACCGCTGAGGAGACTCCGGTCACTGTCCTCGCCCCGCCTCCCCCTTCCCTCCCCTTGGGGACCA
CCGGGCGCCACGCCGCGAACGGTAAGTGCCGCGGTCGTCGGCGCCTCCGCCCTCCCCCTAGGGCCCCAAT
TCCCAGCGGGCGCGGCGCGCGGCCCCTCCCCCCGCCGGGCGCGCGCCCGCTGCCCCGCCCTTCGTGGCCG
CCCGGCGTGGGCGGTGCCACCCCTCCCCCCGGCGGCCCCGCGCGCAGCTCCCGGCTCCCTCCCCCTTCGG
ATGTGGCTTGAGCTGTAGGCGCGGAGGGGCTCCGGTGCCCGTCAGTGGGCAGAGCGCACATCGCCCACAG
TCCCCGAGAAGTTGGGGGGAGGGGTCGGCAATTGAACCGGTGCCTAGAGAAGGTGGCGCGGGGTAAACTG
GGAAAGTGATGTCGTGTACTGGCTCCGCCTTTTTCCCGAGGGTGGGGGAGAACCGTATATAAGTGCAGTA
GTCGCCGTGAACGTTCTTTTTCGCAACGGGTTTGCCGCCAGAACACAGGTAAGTGCCGTGTGTGGTTCCC
GCGGGCCTGGCCTCTTTACGGGTTATGGCCCTTGCGTGCCTTGAATTACTTCCACCTGGCTGCAGTACGT
GATTCTTGATCCCGAGCTTCGGGTTGGAAGTGGGTGGGAGAGTTCGAGGCCTTGCGCTTAAGGAGCCCCT
TCGCCTCGTGCTTGAGTTGAGGCCTGGCCTGGGCGCTGGGGCCGCCGCGTGCGAATCTGGTGGCACCTTC
GCGCCTGTCTCGCTGCTTTCGATAAGTCTCTAGCCATTTAAAATTTTTGATGACCTGCTGCGACGCTTTT
TTTCTGGCAAGATAGTCTTGTAAATGCGGGCCAAGATCTGCACACTGGTATTTCGGTTTTTGGGGCCGCG
GGCGGCGACGGGGCCCGTGCGTCCCAGCGCACATGTTCGGCGAGGCGGGGCCTGCGAGCGCGGCCACCGA
GAATCGGACGGGGGTAGTCTCAAGCTGGCCGGCCTGCTCTGGTGCCTGGCCTCGCGCCGCCGTGTATCGC
CCCGCCCTGGGCGGCAAGGCTGGCCCGGTCGGCACCAGTTGCGTGAGCGGAAAGATGGCCGCTTCCCGGC
CCTGCTGCAGGGAGCTCAAAATGGAGGACGCGGCGCTCGGGAGAGCGGGCGGGTGAGTCACCCACACAAA
GGAAAAGGGCCTTTCCGTCCTCAGCCGTCGCTTCATGTGACTCCACGGAGTACCGGGCGCCGTCCAGGCA
CCTCGATTAGTTCTCGAGCTTTTGGAGTACGTCGTCTTTAGGTTGGGGGGAGGGGTTTTATGCGATGGAG
TTTCCCCACACTGAGTGGGTGGAGACTGAAGTTAGGCCAGCTTGGCACTTGATGTAATTCTCCTTGGAAT
TTGCCCTTTTTGAGTTTGGATCTTGGTTCATTCTCAAGCCTCAGACAGTGGTTCAAAGTTTTTTTCTTCC
ATTTCAGGTGTCGTGAGCTAGACGCGTCATCCTCTAGACTGCCGGATCTCGAGTAACTAACTAATTTATG
GACTACAAAGACCATGACGGTGATTATAAAGATCATGACATCGATTACAAGGATGACGATGACAAGCTTA
TGAAGGATAACACCGTGCCACTGAAATTGATTGCCCTGTTAGCGAACGGTGAATTTCACTCTGGCGAGCA
GTTGGGTGAAACGCTGGGAATGAGCCGGGCGGCTATTAATAAACACATTCAGACACTGCGTGACTGGGGC
GTTGATGTCTTTACCGTTCCGGGTAAAGGATACAGCCTGCCTGAGCCTATCCAGTTACTTAATGCTAAAC
AGATATTGGGTCAGCTGGAGTTTCGGGCAACCACACTGGAACGGATCGAGAAAAGCTTCGTGATTACTGA
TCCGAGACTGCCTGACAACCCAATCATTTTTGTGAGCGATTCCTTCCTGCAGCTGACAGAATATTCTCGG
GAAGAGATCCTGGGGCGCAATTGCCGTTTTCTGCAGGGACCCGAGACAGACCGTGCCACTGTTCGGAAAA
TCAGAGATGCTATTGACAACCAGACTGAAGTGACCGTTCAGCTGATCAATTATACCAAGAGCGGCAAGAA
GTTCTGGAACGTGTTCCACCTGCAGCCGATGCGCGATTATAAGGGCGACGTCCAGTACTTCATTGGCGTG
CAGCTGGATGGCACCGAACGTCTTCATGGCGCCGCTGAGCGTGAGGCGGTCTGCCTGGTCAAAAAGACAG
CCTTTCAGATTGCTGTAGCCGTGCTGCCAGTGATTGACTCCACGAATCAGTACCTTCTTGATCGTATCGG
AGAGCTTAAATCGGGCGATGCTTGCATTGCAGAATACCAGCAGGCTGGCCGTGGTCGCCGGGGTCGGAAA
TGGTTTTCGCCTTTTGGCGCAAACTTATATTTGTCGATGTTCTGGCGTCTGGAACAAGGCCCGGCGGCGG
CGATTGGTTTAAGTCTGGTTATCGGTATCGTGATGGCGGAAGTATTACGCAAGCTGGGTGCAGATAAAGT
TCGTGTTAAATGGCCTAATGACCTCTATCTGCAGGATCGCAAGCTGGCAGGCATTCTGGTGGAGCTGACT
GGCAAAACTGGCGATGCGGCGCAAATAGTCATTGGAGCCGGGATCAACATGGCAATGCGCCGTGTTGAAG
AGAGTGTCGTTAATCAGGGGTGGATCACGCTGCAGGAAGCGGGGATCAATCTCGATCGTAATACGTTGGC
GGCCATGCTAATACGTGAATTACGTGCTGCGTTGGAACTCTTCGAACAAGAAGGATTGGCACCTTATCTG
TCGCGCTGGGAAAAGCTGGATAATTTTATTAATCGCCCAGTGAAACTTATCATTGGTGATAAAGAAATAT
TTGGCATTTCACGCGGAATAGACAAACAGGGGGCTTTATTACTTGAGCAGGATGGAATAATAAAACCCTG
GATGGGCGGTGAAATATCCCTGCGTAGTGCAGAAAAAGGAGGTTCTAGCAAAGGAGAAGAACTTTTCACT
GGAGTTGTCCCAATTCTTGTTGAATTAGATGGTGATGTTAATGGGCACAAATTTTCTGTCCGTGGAGAGG
GTGAAGGTGATGCTACAAACGGAAAACTCACCCTTAAATTTATTTGCACTACTGGAAAACTACCTGTTCC
GTGGCCAACACTTGTCACTACTCTGACCTATGGTGTTCAATGCTTTTCCCGTTATCCGGATCACATGAAA
CGGCATGACTTTTTCAAGAGTGCCATGCCCGAAGGTTATGTACAGGAACGCACTATATCTTTCAAAGATG
ACGGGACCTACAAGACGCGTGCTGAAGTCAAGTTTGAAGGTGATACCCTTGTTAATCGTATCGAGTTAAA
GGGTATTGATTTTAAAGAAGATGGAAACATTCTTGGACACAAACTCGAGTACAACTTTAACTCACACAAT
GTATACATCACGGCAGACAAACAAAAGAATGGAATCAAAGCTAACTTCAAAATTCGCCACAACGTTGAAG
ATGGTTCCGTTCAACTAGCAGACCATTATCAACAAAATACTCCAATTGGCGATGGCCCTGTCCTTTTACC
AGACAACCATTACCTGTCGACACAATCTGTCCTTTCGAAAGATCCCAACGAAAAGCGTGACCACATGGTC
CTTCTTGAGTTTGTAACTGCTGCTGGGATTACACATGGCATGGATGAGCTCTACAAAAACAGCCGCGTGG
CGGCCGCTAGTAACATGCAAGCTTGATATCAAGCTTATCGATAATCAACCTCTGGATTACAAAATTTGTG
AAAGATTGACTGGTATTCTTAACTATGTTGCTCCTTTTACGCTATGTGGATACGCTGCTTTAATGCCTTT
GTATCATGCTATTGCTTCCCGTATGGCTTTCATTTTCTCCTCCTTGTATAAATCCTGGTTGCTGTCTCTT
TATGAGGAGTTGTGGCCCGTTGTCAGGCAACGTGGCGTGGTGTGCACTGTGTTTGCTGACGCAACCCCCA
CTGGTTGGGGCATTGCCACCACCTGTCAGCTCCTTTCCGGGACTTTCGCTTTCCCCCTCCCTATTGCCAC
GGCGGAACTCATCGCCGCCTGCCTTGCCCGCTGCTGGACAGGGGCTCGGCTGTTGGGCACTGACAATTCC
GTGGTGTTGTCGGGGAAATCATCGTCCTTTCCTTGGCTGCTCGCCTGTGTTGCCACCTGGATTCTGCGCG
GGACGTCCTTCTGCTACGTCCCTTCGGCCCTCAATCCAGCGGACCTTCCTTCCCGCGGCCTGCTGCCGGC
TCTGCGGCCTCTTCCGCGTCTTCGCCTTCGCCCTCAGACGAGTCGGATCTCCCTTTGGGCCGCCTCCCCG
CATCGATACCGTCGACCTCG
